>Addgene plasmid #249010 | pKlab522-pcDNA3-3xFLAG-V5-BRCA1(1314-end)-Y1845D-STOP | addgene full sequence | sequence record 494400 | Addgene NGS Result
GACGGATCGGGAGATCTCCCGATCCCCTATGGTGCACTCTCAGTACAATCTGCTCTGATGCCGCATAGTT
AAGCCAGTATCTGCTCCCTGCTTGTGTGTTGGAGGTCGCTGAGTAGTGCGCGAGCAAAATTTAAGCTACA
ACAAGGCAAGGCTTGACCGACAATTGCATGAAGAATCTGCTTAGGGTTAGGCGTTTTGCGCTGCTTCGCG
ATGTACGGGCCAGATATACGCGTTGACATTGATTATTGACTAGTTATTAATAGTAATCAATTACGGGGTC
ATTAGTTCATAGCCCATATATGGAGTTCCGCGTTACATAACTTACGGTAAATGGCCCGCCTGGCTGACCG
CCCAACGACCCCCGCCCATTGACGTCAATAATGACGTATGTTCCCATAGTAACGCCAATAGGGACTTTCC
ATTGACGTCAATGGGTGGAGTATTTACGGTAAACTGCCCACTTGGCAGTACATCAAGTGTATCATATGCC
AAGTACGCCCCCTATTGACGTCAATGACGGTAAATGGCCCGCCTGGCATTATGCCCAGTACATGACCTTA
TGGGACTTTCCTACTTGGCAGTACATCTACGTATTAGTCATCGCTATTACCATGGTGATGCGGTTTTGGC
AGTACATCAATGGGCGTGGATAGCGGTTTGACTCACGGGGATTTCCAAGTCTCCACCCCATTGACGTCAA
TGGGAGTTTGTTTTGGCACCAAAATCAACGGGACTTTCCAAAATGTCGTAACAACTCCGCCCCATTGACG
CAAATGGGCGGTAGGCGTGTACGGTGGGAGGTCTATATAAGCAGAGCTCGTTTAGTGAACCGTCAGATCG
CCTGGAGACGCCATCCACGCTGTTTTGACCTCCATAGAAGACACCGACTCTAGAGGATCCAGCCATGGAC
TACAAAGACCATGACGGTGATTATAAAGATCATGACATCGACTACAAGGATGACGATGACAAGGGCTCGG
GCTCGACCTCGGGTAAGCCTATCCCTAACCCTCTCCTCGGTCTCGATTCTACAAGTTTGTACAAAAAAGT
TGGCGATCCTTTCTTGATTGGTTCTTCCAAACAAATGAGGCATCAGTCTGAAAGCCAGGGAGTTGGTCTG
AGTGACAAGGAATTGGTTTCAGATGATGAAGAAAGAGGAACGGGCTTGGAAGAAAATAATCAAGAAGAGC
AAAGCATGGATTCAAACTTAGGTGAAGCAGCATCTGGGTGTGAGAGTGAAACAAGCGTCTCTGAAGACTG
CTCAGGGCTATCCTCTCAGAGTGACATTTTAACCACTCAGCAGAGGGATACCATGCAACATAACCTGATA
AAGCTCCAGCAGGAAATGGCTGAACTAGAAGCTGTGTTAGAACAGCATGGGAGCCAGCCTTCTAACAGCT
ACCCTTCCATCATAAGTGACTCCTCTGCCCTTGAGGACCTGCGAAATCCAGAACAAAGCACATCAGAAAA
AGCAGTATTAACTTCACAGAAAAGTAGTGAATACCCTATAAGCCAGAATCCAGAAGGCCTTTCTGCTGAC
AAGTTTGAGGTGTCTGCAGATAGTTCTACCAGTAAAAATAAAGAACCAGGAGTGGAAAGGTCATCCCCTT
CTAAATGCCCATCATTAGATGATAGGTGGTACATGCACAGTTGCTCTGGGAGTCTTCAGAATAGAAACTA
CCCATCTCAAGAGGAGCTCATTAAGGTTGTTGATGTGGAGGAGCAACAGCTGGAAGAGTCTGGGCCACAC
GATTTGACGGAAACATCTTACTTGCCAAGGCAAGATCTAGAGGGAACCCCTTACCTGGAATCTGGAATCA
GCCTCTTCTCTGATGACCCTGAATCTGATCCTTCTGAAGACAGAGCCCCAGAGTCAGCTCGTGTTGGCAA
CATACCATCTTCAACCTCTGCATTGAAAGTTCCCCAATTGAAAGTTGCAGAATCTGCCCAGGGTCCAGCT
GCTGCTCATACTACTGATACTGCTGGGTATAATGCAATGGAAGAAAGTGTGAGCAGGGAGAAGCCAGAAT
TGACAGCTTCAACAGAAAGGGTCAACAAAAGAATGTCCATGGTGGTGTCTGGCCTGACCCCAGAAGAATT
TATGCTCGTGTACAAGTTTGCCAGAAAACACCACATCACTTTAACTAATCTAATTACTGAAGAGACTACT
CATGTTGTTATGAAAACAGATGCTGAGTTTGTGTGTGAACGGACACTGAAATATTTTCTAGGAATTGCGG
GAGGAAAATGGGTAGTTAGCTATTTCTGGGTGACCCAGTCTATTAAAGAAAGAAAAATGCTGAATGAGCA
TGATTTTGAAGTCAGAGGAGATGTGGTCAATGGAAGAAACCACCAAGGTCCAAAGCGAGCAAGAGAATCC
CAGGACAGAAAGATCTTCAGGGGGCTAGAAATCTGTTGCTATGGGCCCTTCACCAACATGCCCACAGATC
AACTGGAATGGATGGTACAGCTGTGTGGTGCTTCTGTGGTGAAGGAGCTTTCATCATTCACCCTTGGCAC
AGGTGTCCACCCAATTGTGGTTGTGCAGCCAGATGCCTGGACAGAGGACAATGGCTTCCATGCAATTGGG
CAGATGTGTGAGGCACCTGTGGTGACCCGAGAGTGGGTGTTGGACAGTGTAGCACTCGATCAGTGCCAGG
AGCTGGACACCTACCTGATACCCCAGATCCCCCACAGCCACTACTGATAATACCCAACTTTCTTGTACAA
AGTGGTTGCTCTATAGTAACTCGAGTCTAGAGGGCCCGTTTAAACCCGCTGATCAGCCTCGACTGTGCCT
TCTAGTTGCCAGCCATCTGTTGTTTGCCCCTCCCCCGTGCCTTCCTTGACCCTGGAAGGTGCCACTCCCA
CTGTCCTTTCCTAATAAAATGAGGAAATTGCATCGCATTGTCTGAGTAGGTGTCATTCTATTCTGGGGGG
TGGGGTGGGGCAGGACAGCAAGGGGGAGGATTGGGAAGACAATAGCAGGCATGCTGGGGATGCGGTGGGC
TCTATGGCTTCTGAGGCGGAAAGAACCAGCTGGGGCTCTAGGGGGTATCCCC
[124 nt withheld, positions 3063-3186]
C
[91 nt withheld, positions 3188-3278]
A
[49 nt withheld, positions 3280-3328]
CCTTTGACGTTGGAGTCCACGTTCTTT
[37 nt withheld, positions 3356-3392]
ACCCTATCTCGGTCTATTCTTTTGATTTATAAGGGATTTTGCCGATTTCGGCCTATTGGTTAAAAAATGA
GCTGATTTAACAAAAATTTAACGCGAATTAATTCTGTGGAATGTGTGTCAGTTAGGGTGTGGAAAGTCCC
CAGGCTCCCCAGCAGGCAGAAGTATGCAAAGCATGCATCTCAATTAGTCAGCAACCAGGTGTGGAAAGTC
CCCAGGCTCCCCAGCAGGCAGAAGTATGCAAAGCATGCATCTCAATTAGTCAGCAACCATAGTCCCGCCC
CTAACTCCGCCCATCCCGCCCCTAACTCCGCCCAGTTCCGCCCATTCTCCGCCCCATGGCTGACTAATTT
TTTTTATTTATGCAGAGGCCGAGGCCGCCTCTGCCTCTGAGCTATTCCAGAAGTAGTGAGGAGGCTTTTT
TGGAGGCCTAGGCTTTTGCAAAAAGCTCCCGGGAGCTTGTATATCCATTTTCGGATCTGATCAGCACGTG
ATGAAAAAGCCTGAACTCACCGCGACGTCTGTCGAGAAGTTTCTGATCGAAAAGTTCGACAGCGTCTCCG
ACCTGATGCAGCTCTCGGAGGGCGAAGAATCTCGTGCTTTCAGCTTCGATGTAGGAGGGCGTGGATATGT
CCTGCGGGTAAATAGCTGCGCCGATGGTTTCTACAAAGATCGTTATGTTTATCGGCACTTTGCATCGGCC
GCGCTCCCGATTCCGGAAGTGCTTGACATTGGGGAATTCAGCGAGAGCCTGACCTATTGCATCTCCCGCC
GTGCACAGGGTGTCACGTTGCAAGACCTGCCTGAAACCGAACTGCCCGCTGTTCTGCAGCCGGTCGCGGA
GGCCATGGATGCGATCGCTGCGGCCGATCTTAGCCAGACGAGCGGGTTCGGCCCATTCGGACCGCAAGGA
ATCGGTCAATACACTACATGGCGTGATTTCATATGCGCGATTGCTGATCCCCATGTGTATCACTGGCAAA
CTGTGATGGACGACACCGTCAGTGCGTCCGTCGCGCAGGCTCTCGATGAGCTGATGCTTTGGGCCGAGGA
CTGCCCCGAAGTCCGGCACCTCGTGCACGCGGATTTCGGCTCCAACAATGTCCTGACGGACAATGGCCGC
ATAACAGCGGTCATTGACTGGAGCGAGGCGATGTTCGGGGATTCCCAATACGAGGTCGCCAACATCTTCT
TCTGGAGGCCGTGGTTGGCTTGTATGGAGCAGCAGACGCGCTACTTCGAGCGGAGGCATCCGGAGCTTGC
AGGATCGCCGCGGCTCCGGGCGTATATGCTCCGCATTGGTCTTGACCAACTCTATCAGAGCTTGGTTGAC
GGCAATTTCGATGATGCAGCTTGGGCGCAGGGTCGATGCGACGCAATCGTCCGATCCGGAGCCGGGACTG
TCGGGCGTACACAAATCGCCCGCAGAAGCGCGGCCGTCTGGACCGATGGCTGTGTAGAAGTACTCGCCGA
TAGTGGAAACCGACGCCCCAGCACTCGTCCGAGGGCAAAGGAATAGCACGTGCTACGAGATTTCGATTCC
ACCGCCGCCTTCTATGAAAGGTTGGGCTTCGGAATCGTTTTCCGGGACGCCGGCTGGATGATCCTCCAGC
GCGGGGATCTCATGCTGGAGTTCTTCGCCCACCCCAACTTGTTTATTGCAGCTTATAATGGTTACAAATA
AAGCAATAGCATCACAAATTTCACAAATAAAGCATTTTTTTCACTGCATTCTAGTTGTGGTTTGTCCAAA
CTCATCAATGTATCTTATCATGTCTGTATACCGTCGACCTCTAGCTAGAGCTTGGCGTAATCATGGTCAT
AGCTGTTTCCTGTGTGAAATTGTTATCCGCTCACAATTCCACACAACATACGAGCCGGAAGCATAAAGTG
TAAAGCCTGGGGTGCCTAATGAGTGAGCTAACTCACATTAATTGCGTTGCGCTCACTGCCCGCTTTCCAG
TCGGGAAACCTGTCGTGCCAGCTGCATTAATGAATCGGCCAACGCGCGGGGAGAGGCGGTTTGCGTATTG
GGCGCTCTTCCGCTTCCTCGCTCACTGACTCGCTGCGCTCGGTCGTTCGGCTGCGGCGAGCGGTATCAGC
TCACTCAAAGGCGGTAATACGGTTATCCACAGAATCAGGGGATAACGCAGGAAAGAACATGTGAGCAAAA
GGCCAGCAAAAGGCCAGGAACCGTAAAAAGGCCGCGTTGCTGGCGTTTTTCCATAGGCTCCGCCCCCCTG
ACGAGCATCACAAAAATCGACGCTCAAGTCAGAGGTGGCGAAACCCGACAGGACTATAAAGATACCAGGC
GTTTCCCCCTGGAAGCTCCCTCGTGCGCTCTCCTGTTCCGACCCTGCCGCTTACCGGATACCTGTCCGCC
TTTCTCCCTTCGGGAAGCGTGGCGCTTTCTCATAGCTCACGCTGTAGGTATCTCAGTTCGGTGTAGGTCG
TTCACTCCAAGCTGGGCTGTGTGCACGAACCCCCCGTTCAGCCCGACCGCTGCGCCTTATCCGGTAACTA
TCGTCTTGAGTCCAACCCGGTAAGACACGACTTATCGCCACTGGCAGCAGCCACTGGTAACAGGATTAGC
AGAGCGAGGTATGTAGGCGGTGCTACAGAGTTCTTGAAGTGGTGGCCTAACTACGGCTACACTAGAAGAA
CAGTATTTGGTATCTGCGCTCTGCTGAAGCCAGTTACCTTCGGAAAAAGAGTTGGTAGCTCTTGATCCGG
CAAACAAACCACCGCTGGTAGCGGTGGTTTTTTTGTTTGCAAGCAGCAGATTACGCGCAGAAAAAAAGGA
TCTCAAGAAGATCCTTTGATCTTTTCTACGGGGTCTGACGCTCAGTGGAACGAAAACTCACGTTAAGGGA
TTTTGGTCATGAGATTATCAAAAAGGATCTTCACCTAGATCCTTTTAAATTAAAAATGAAGTTTTAAATC
AATCTAAAGTATATATGAGTAAACTTGGTCTGACAGTTACCAATGCTTAATCAGTGAGGCACCTATCTCA
GCGATCTGTCTATTTCGTTCATCCATAGTTGCCTGACTCCCCGTCGTGTAGATAACTACGATACGGGAGG
GCTTACCATCTGGCCCCAGTGCTGCAATGATACCGCGAGACCCACGCTCACCGGCTCCAGATTTATCAGC
AATAAACCAGCCAGCCGGAAGGGCCGAGCGCAGAAGTGGTCCTGCAACTTTATCCGCCTCCATCCAGTCT
ATTAATTGTTGCCGGGAAGCTAGAGTAAGTAGTTCGCCAGTTAATAGTTTGCGCAACGTTGTTGCCATTG
CTACAGGCATCGTGGTGTCACGCTCGTCGTTTGGTATGGCTTCATTCAGCTCCGGTTCCCAACGATCAAG
GCGAGTTACATGATCCCCCATGTTGTGCAAAAAAGCGGTTAGCTCCTTCGGTCCTCCGATCGTTGTCAGA
AGTAAGTTGGCCGCAGTGTTATCACTCATGGTTATGGCAGCACTGCATAATTCTCTTACTGTCATGCCAT
CCGTAAGATGCTTTTCTGTGACTGGTGAGTACTCAACCAAGTCATTCTGAGAATAGTGTATGCGGCGACC
GAGTTGCTCTTGCCCGGCGTCAATACGGGATAATACCGCGCCACATAGCAGAACTTTAAAAGTGCTCATC
ATTGGAAAACGTTCTTCGGGGCGAAAACTCTCAAGGATCTTACCGCTGTTGAGATCCAGTTCGATGTAAC
CCACTCGTGCACCCAACTGATCTTCAGCATCTTTTACTTTCACCAGCGTTTCTGGGTGAGCAAAAACAGG
AAGGCAAAATGCCGCAAAAAAGGGAATAAGGGCGACACGGAAATGTTGAATACTCATACTCTTCCTTTTT
CAATATTATTGAAGCATTTATCAGGGTTATTGTCTCATGAGCGGATACATATTTGAATGTATTTAGAAAA
ATAAACAAATAGGGGTTCCGCGCACATTTCCCCGAAAAGTGCCACCTGACGTC
Features (pLannotate 1.2.2; 22 found; start..end, strand, type, name):
     28..80      -  misc_feature   bom (fragment): basis of mobility region from pBR322
    235..614     +  enhancer       CMV enhancer: human cytomegalovirus immediate early enhancer
    615..818     +  promoter       CMV promoter: human cytomegalovirus (CMV) immediate early promoter
    908..973     +  CDS            3xFLAG: three tandem FLAG® epitope tags, followed by an enterokinase cleavage site
    992..1032    +  CDS            V5 tag (fragment): epitope tag from simian virus 5
   1032..1049    +  protein_bind   attB1 (fragment): mutant version of attB; core recombination site for the Gateway® BP reaction BP Clonase™
   1055..2704    +  CDS            BRCA1 (fragment): BRCA1_HUMAN - Also known as RNF53. Experimental evidence at protein level: Swiss-Prot protein existence level 1. E3 ubiquitin-protein ligase that specifically mediates the formation of 'Lys-6'-linked polyubiquitin chains and plays a central role in DNA repair by facilitating cellular responses to DNA damage (PubMed:12890688, PubMed:14976165, PubMed:16818604, PubMed:17525340, PubMed:12887909, PubMed:10500182, PubMed:19261748). It is unclear whether it also mediates the formation of other types of polyubiquitin chains (PubMed:12890688). The BRCA1-BARD1 heterodimer coordinates a diverse range of
   2712..2736    -  protein_bind   attB2: mutant version of attB; recombination site for the Gateway® BP reaction BP Clonase™
   2793..3017    +  polyA_signal   bGH poly(A) signal: bovine growth hormone polyadenylation signal
   3021..3042    +  promoter       SV40 promoter (fragment): SV40 enhancer and early promoter
   3063..3491    +  rep_origin     f1 ori (sequence partly withheld): f1 bacteriophage origin of replication; arrow indicates direction of (+) strand synthesis
   3505..3834    +  promoter       SV40 promoter: SV40 enhancer and early promoter
   3883..4908    +  CDS            HygR: aminoglycoside phosphotransferase from E. coli; aph(4)-Ia; confers resistance to hygromycin
   4918..5043    +  CDS            ble (fragment): BLE_KLEPN - Experimental evidence at protein level: Swiss-Prot protein existence level 1. Binding protein with a strong affinity to the bleomycin family of antibiotics. Binds to CL990; an antimitotic-antibiotic compound. From Klebsiella pneumoniae.
   5038..5159    +  polyA_signal   SV40 poly(A) signal: SV40 polyadenylation signal
   5232..5248    -  protein_bind   lac operator: The lac repressor binds to the lac operator to inhibit transcription in E. coli. This inhibition can be relieved by adding lactose or isopropyl-β-D-thiogalactopyranoside (IPTG). lac repressor encoded by lacI
   5256..5286    -  promoter       lac promoter: promoter for the E. coli lac operon
   5301..5322    -  protein_bind   CAP binding site: CAP binding activates transcription in the presence of cAMP. E. coli catabolite activator protein
   5335..5427    -  CDS            lacI (fragment): lac repressor; lacI; The lac repressor binds to the lac operator to inhibit transcription in E. coli. This inhibition can be relieved by adding lactose or isopropyl-β-D-thiogalactopyranoside (IPTG).
   5610..6198    -  rep_origin     ori: high-copy-number ColE1/pMB1/pBR322/pUC origin of replication
   6369..7229    -  CDS            AmpR: β-lactamase; bla; confers resistance to ampicillin, carbenicillin, and related antibiotics
   7230..7334    -  promoter       AmpR promoter: bla
