[The description below was written by a language model from this plasmid's Addgene catalogue record and pLannotate feature annotations shown in this document.]
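Description:
pKlab522-pcDNA3-3xFLAG-V5-BRCA1(1314-end)-Y1845D-STOP is a 7.4 kb mammalian expression plasmid built on a pcDNA3.1-type backbone. It is propagated in E. coli through a high-copy ColE1/pUC origin and selected with ampicillin via the bla gene and its own promoter. An f1 origin is also present, along with remnants of lac regulatory elements and a bom fragment carried over from the parental vector. For selection in mammalian cells, an SV40 early promoter drives a hygromycin resistance gene terminated by the SV40 polyadenylation signal. A short ble fragment annotated just downstream of HygR appears to be a leftover of an earlier marker rather than a functional cassette.

The expression unit uses the human CMV immediate-early enhancer and promoter and the bovine growth hormone polyadenylation signal. The open reading frame begins with a 3xFLAG epitope, which includes an enterokinase cleavage site, followed by a V5 tag. It then reads through an attB1 site into a C-terminal fragment of human BRCA1 running from residue 1314 to the natural end of the protein, a region that includes the BRCT domain. The insert was introduced by Gateway recombination, so it is flanked by attB1 and attB2. As the name indicates, it retains a stop codon, so no vector-encoded sequence is appended at the C-terminus. The fragment carries the Y1845D substitution.

According to the record, the plasmid serves to express this N-terminally tagged mutant BRCT-containing fragment in mammalian cells. The tags allow detection or immunoprecipitation. The associated work concerns how protein-folding chaperones relate to structure-function effects and cancer risk of BRCA1 variants.
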