Addgene plasmid #249010: pKlab522-pcDNA3-3xFLAG-V5-BRCA1(1314-end)-Y1845D-STOP
Purpose: This plasmid expresses the N-terminally 3x-FLAG tagged BRCT domain that contains the Y1845D mutation
Depositing lab: Georgios Karras. Depositing organization: University of Texas MD Anderson Cancer Center. Publication: Protein-folding chaperones predict structure-function relationships and cancer risk in BRCA1 mutation carriers. Gracia B, Montes P, Gutierrez AM, Arun B, Karras GI. Cell Rep. 2024 Feb 27;43(2):113803. doi: 10.1016/j.celrep.2024.113803. Epub 2024 Feb 17. PubMed 38368609.
Backbone
  Vector backbone: pcDNA3.1
  Vector type: Mammalian Expression
  Selectable markers: Hygromycin
Growth in bacteria
  Bacterial resistance: Ampicillin, 100 μg/mL
  Growth temperature: 37°C
  Growth strain: DH5alpha
  Copy number: High Copy
Gene/Insert
  Gene/Insert name: BRCA1(1314aa-end)
  Species: H. sapiens (human)
  Mutation: Y1845D
  Entrez Gene: BRCA1 (a.k.a. BRCAI, BRCC1, BROVCA1, FANCS, IRIS, PNCA4, PPP1R53, PSCP, RNF53)
  Promoter: CMV Promoter
  Tag / fusion protein: 3x-FLAG-V5 (N terminal on insert)
  Cloning method: Gateway Cloning
Terms and licenses: Academic/Nonprofit Terms; Industry Terms: Not Available to Industry
How to cite: pKlab522-pcDNA3-3xFLAG-V5-BRCA1(1314-end)-Y1845D-STOP was a gift from Georgios Karras (Addgene plasmid # 249010 ; http://n2t.net/addgene:249010 ; RRID:Addgene_249010)
